Addgene plasmid #201821: pOTTC1822 - pAAV SYN1 DIO hChR2(H134R)-V5-ER-LBD (ChRERa)
Purpose: An adeno-associated viral vector expressing Cre-dependent channelrhodopsin-2 fused to a V5 epitope and the ligand-binding domain of estrogen receptor (ChRERa) from a synapsin promoter, for use in PET
Depositing lab: Christopher Richie. Depositing organization: National Institute on Drug Abuse (NIDA). Publication: Expression of the excitatory opsin ChRERalpha can be traced longitudinally in rat and nonhuman primate brains with PET imaging. Bonaventura J, Boehm MA, Jedema HP, Solis O, Pignatelli M, Song X, Lu H, Richie CT, Zhang S, Gomez JL, Lam S, Morales M, Gharbawie OA, Pomper MG, Stein EA, Bradberry CW, Michaelides M. Sci Transl Med. 2023 Jul 26;15(706):eadd1014. doi: 10.1126/scitranslmed.add1014. Epub 2023 Jul 26. PubMed 37494470.
Backbone
  Vector backbone: pOTTC901
  Backbone manufacturer: NIDA GEVVC
  Vector type: AAV
Growth in bacteria
  Bacterial resistance: Ampicillin, 100 μg/mL
  Growth temperature: 30°C
  Growth strain: NEB Stable
  Copy number: Low Copy
Gene/Insert
  Gene/Insert name: hChR2(H134R)-V5-ER-LBD (ChRERa) (alt name: ChRERa)
  Species: H. sapiens (human); C. reinhardtii
  Insert size (bp): 2000
  Promoter: SYN1
  Cloning method: Ligation Independent Cloning
  Sequencing primers: 5′ unknown
Terms and licenses: Academic/Nonprofit Terms; Industry Terms: Not Available to Industry
Depositor comments: 3' Cloning Site: NheI (not destroyed), 5' Cloning Site: AscI (not destroyed).
How to cite: pOTTC1822 - pAAV SYN1 DIO hChR2(H134R)-V5-ER-LBD (ChRERa) was a gift from Christopher Richie (Addgene plasmid # 201821 ; http://n2t.net/addgene:201821 ; RRID:Addgene_201821)
