[The description below was written by a language model from this plasmid's Addgene catalogue record and pLannotate feature annotations shown in this document.]
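Description:
pOTTC1822 is an adeno-associated virus transfer plasmid (about 6.8 kb, built on the pOTTC901 backbone) that delivers a Cre-dependent, neuron-targeted version of the opsin fusion ChRERα. The expression cassette lies between AAV2 inverted terminal repeats, which allow it to be packaged into recombinant AAV particles; the left ITR is annotated only as short fragments in the sequenced record, while the right one is detected in full. The bacterial portion carries an ampicillin resistance gene with its own promoter, a ColE1/pUC-type origin and an f1 origin. The catalogue lists the plasmid as low copy, even though the annotation describes the origin as a high-copy type.

Expression is driven by the human synapsin I (SYN1) promoter, which restricts transcription to neurons. Downstream, the roughly 2 kb coding sequence sits in the antisense orientation between oppositely oriented pairs of lox2272 and loxP sites, the double-floxed inverted open reading frame (DIO) arrangement. Cre recombinase inverts the insert and then excises one site of each pair, locking it in the sense orientation so that only Cre-expressing neurons make the protein. The fusion joins the H134R mutant of Chlamydomonas channelrhodopsin-2, a blue-light-gated cation channel, to a V5 epitope tag and the ligand-binding domain of the human estrogen receptor. The annotation tool labels this domain as ERT2 and does not call the V5 tag, which presumably lies in the unannotated gap between the two coding segments. A WPRE and the human growth hormone polyadenylation signal follow the cassette to enhance transcript stability and processing.

According to the record, the construct is intended for optogenetic excitation of defined neuronal populations, with the estrogen receptor domain allowing opsin expression to be tracked by PET imaging. The associated study did this longitudinally in rat and nonhuman primate brains.
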