Features (pLannotate 1.2.2; 23 found; start..end, strand, type, name):
     12..39      +  repeat_region  AAV2 ITR (fragment): inverted terminal repeat of adeno-associated virus serotype 2 inverted
     68..95      +  repeat_region  AAV2 ITR (fragment): inverted terminal repeat of adeno-associated virus serotype 2 inverted
    175..622     +  promoter       hSyn promoter: human synapsin I promoter; confers neuron-specific expression (Kügler et al., 2003)
    636..653     +  misc_feature   MCS (fragment): pUC18/19 multiple cloning site
    660..693     +  protein_bind   lox2272: Cre-mediated recombination occurs in the 8-bp core sequence (GGATACTT). lox2272 sites are compatible with each other, but incompatible with loxP or loxN sites (Lee and Saito, 1988). Cre recombinase
    694..743     -  intron         β-globin intron (fragment): internally truncated intron from human β-globin
    744..777     +  protein_bind   loxP: Cre-mediated recombination occurs in the 8-bp core sequence (GCATACAT). Cre recombinase
    799..1734    -  CDS            ERT2: mutated ligand-binding domain of the human estrogen receptor (Feil et al., 1997)
   1888..2814    -  CDS            ChR2(H134R): H134R mutant of an N-terminal fragment of channelrhodopsin-2 from the alga Chlamydomonas reinhardtii (Nagel et al., 2005) blue light-activated cation channel
   2825..2858    -  protein_bind   lox2272: Cre-mediated recombination occurs in the 8-bp core sequence (GGATACTT). lox2272 sites are compatible with each other, but incompatible with loxP or loxN sites (Lee and Saito, 1988). Cre recombinase
   2859..2908    -  intron         β-globin intron (fragment): internally truncated intron from human β-globin
   2909..2942    -  protein_bind   loxP: Cre-mediated recombination occurs in the 8-bp core sequence (GCATACAT). Cre recombinase
   2943..2967    +  misc_feature   MCS (fragment): pBluescript multiple cloning site
   2967..3555    +  misc_feature   WPRE: woodchuck hepatitis virus posttranscriptional regulatory element
   3587..4063    +  polyA_signal   hGH poly(A) signal: human growth hormone polyadenylation signal
   4103..4243    +  repeat_region  AAV2 ITR: inverted terminal repeat of adeno-associated virus serotype 2 inverted
   4248..4299    -  misc_feature   bom (fragment): basis of mobility region from pBR322
   4318..4773    +  rep_origin     f1 ori (sequence partly withheld): f1 bacteriophage origin of replication; arrow indicates direction of (+) strand synthesis
   4774..4823    -  misc_feature   bom (fragment): basis of mobility region from pBR322
   4925..4960    -  CDS            rop (fragment): Rop protein, which maintains plasmids at low copy number; rop
   5055..5159    +  promoter       AmpR promoter: bla
   5160..6020    +  CDS            AmpR: β-lactamase; bla; confers resistance to ampicillin, carbenicillin, and related antibiotics
   6191..6779    +  rep_origin     ori: high-copy-number ColE1/pMB1/pBR322/pUC origin of replication
>Addgene plasmid #201821 | pOTTC1822 - pAAV SYN1 DIO hChR2(H134R)-V5-ER-LBD (ChRERa) | addgene full sequence | sequence record 399618 | Addgene NGS Result
CCTGCAGGCAGCTGCGCGCTCGCTCGCTCACTGAGGCCGCCCGGGCGTCGGGCGACCTTTGGTCGCCCGG
CCTCAGTGAGCGAGCGAGCGCGCAGAGAGGGAGTGGCCAACTCCATCACTAGGGGTTCCTGCGGCCGCAC
GCGTGTGTCTAGACTGCAGAGGGCCCTGCGTATGAGTGCAAGTGGGTTTTAGGACCAGGATGAGGCGGGG
TGGGGGTGCCTACCTGACGACCGACCCCGACCCACTGGACAAGCACCCAACCCCCATTCCCCAAATTGCG
CATCCCCTATCAGAGAGGGGGAGGGGAAACAGGATGCGGCGAGGCGCGTGCGCACTGCCAGCTTCAGCAC
CGCGGACAGTGCCTTCGCCCCCGCCTGGCGGCGCGCGCCACCGCCGCCTCAGCACTGAAGGCGCGCTGAC
GTCACTCGCCGGTCCCCCGCAAACTCCCCTTCCCGGCCACCTTGGTCGCGTCCGCGCCGCCGCCGGCCCA
GCCGGACCGCACCACGCGAGGCGCGAGATAGGGGGGCACGGGCGCGACCATCTGCGCTGCGGCGCCGGCG
ACTCAGCGCTGCCTCAGTCTGCGGTGGGCAGCGGAGGAGTCGTGTCGTGCCTGAGAGCGCAGTCGAGAAG
GTACCGGATCCTCTAGAGTCGACTCCGGAATAACTTCGTATAGGATACTTTATACGAAGTTATGCAGAAT
GGTAGCTGGATTGTAGCTGCTATTAGCAATATGAAACCTCTTAATAACTTCGTATAGCATACATTATACG
AAGTTATGGCGCGCCCACCTGCCTAGACTGTGGCAGGGAAACCCTCTGCCTCCCCCGTGATGTAATACTT
TTGCAAGGAATGCGATGAAGTAGAGCCCGCAGTGGCCAAGTGGCTTTGGTCCGTCTCCTCCACGGATGCC
CCTCCACGGCTAGTGGGCGCATGTAGGCGGTGGGCGTCCAGCATCTCCAGCAGCAGGTCATAGAGGGGCA
CCACGTTCTTGCACTTCATGCTGTACAGATGCTCCATGCCTTTGTTACTCATGTGCCTGATGTGGGAGAG
GATGAGGAGGAGCTGGGCCAGCCGCTGGTGCTGCTGCTGCAGGGTCAGGCCTGCCTTGGCCATCAGGTGG
ATCAAAGTGTCTGTGATCTTGTCCAGGACTCGGTGGATATGGTCCTTCTCTTCCAGAGACTTCAGGGTGC
TGGACAGAAATGTGTACACTCCAGAATTAAGCAAAATAATAGATTTGAGGCACACAAACTCCTCTCCCTG
CAGATTCATCATGCGGAACCGAGATGATGTAGCCAGCAGCATGTCGAAGATCTCCACCATGCCCTCTACA
CATTTTCCCTGGTTCCTGTCCAAGAGCAAGTTAGGAGCAAACAGTAGCTTCCCTGGGTGCTCCATGGAGC
GCCAGACGAGGCCAATCATCAGGATCTCTAGCCAGGCACATTCCAGAAGGTGGACCTGATCATGGAGGGT
CAAATCCACAAAGCCTGGCACCCTCTTCGCCCAGTTGATCATGTGAACCAGCTCCCTGTCTGCCAGGTTG
GTCAGTAAGCCCATCATGGAGGCTTCACTGAAGGGTCTGGTAGGATCATACTCGGAATAGAGTATGGGGG
GCTCAGCATCCAACAAGGCACTGACCATCTGGTCGGCCGTCAGGGACAAGGCCAGGCTGTTCTTCTTAGA
GCGTTTGATCATGAGCGGGCTTGGCCAAAGGTTGGCAGCTCTCATGTCTCCAGCAGATGAACCTGAACCA
GTGGCCCATGGACAACCGCCGCCGGTTCTAGTTGAGTCCAAGCCCAGCAGAGGATTGGGTATTGGCTTTC
CATTCACGGCATCGAACCCCTTAATATGACAGTAAGCTTCCATAGATCCACCGGTGGCGGCCGCTGGCAC
GGCTCCGGCCTCGGCTTCGTCTTCGACGAGAGTCTCGACCTCGATCTCCGTTCCGCCGATGTTCAGTTTG
GTGGTTTTGCGGATATCTCCGTGAATCAATATGTGCTCGTGGATCAGGACGCGCAGGTAGTGTCCCAACA
ACCCCCAACAATTTTTACTCATCAGATCAATAATCGTGTGACCTACGGTGGAGCCATAGACGCTCAGGAC
GCCAAAACCTTCGGGCCCCAAAATGAAGAGAATTGGGAACATACCCCAGCTCACGAAAAACAGCCATGCC
ATGCCGGTCACGACCTGGCGGCACCGACCCTTTGGCACAGTATGATAACCCTCGATATATGCTTTGGCGG
CGTGAAAAAATGTGTTCGCGCCATAGCACAATCCAAGACAAAAGAAGATGACTTTAACATAGCCGGTTGC
CATGGCGCTGGTAGCCCCCCACACGATAGTCCCGATGTCTGAGACAAGGAGTCCCATGGTTCTCCTGCTG
TAGTCGTTGCTCAGGCCGGTGAGGTTGCTCAGGCGGATAAGGATGACAGGACAAGTGAGCAGCCACTCTG
CATAGCGCAGCCACTGCACCCGGTGTCCTGTGGCAAGGTAGAGCATAGAGGGATTCTTAAACTCAAAAAA
GAACTCGAGAATCACCTTAACCATTTCAATGGCGCACACATAGATCTCCTCCCAGCCGCATGTAGATTTC
CAGGTTTGGTAGGCATAGAACATCAGCAGCAAAATGCTGAATCCTGCTGCAAGCCACTGCAGGACATTTG
ACGCGGTCTGAGCGCCGTTCGTGCCGCGAGATTCAATCCATCCGGCACAGTAACATTGATCCTCAGGGAC
CAGGACGGACCCGTTCACCACCACAGGATTAGTAACGAACAAAAGTTCGCGTCCGACGGCAGACAAAGCG
CCGCCATAGTCCATGGTGCTAGCGATAACTTCGTATAAAGTATCCTATACGAAGTTATTTGCCTTAACCC
AGAAATTATCACTGTTATTCTTTAGAATGGTGCAAAGAATAACTTCGTATAATGTATGCTATACGAAGTT
ATGAATTCGATATCAAGCTTATCGATAATCAACCTCTGGATTACAAAATTTGTGAAAGATTGACTGGTAT
TCTTAACTATGTTGCTCCTTTTACGCTATGTGGATACGCTGCTTTAATGCCTTTGTATCATGCTATTGCT
TCCCGTATGGCTTTCATTTTCTCCTCCTTGTATAAATCCTGGTTGCTGTCTCTTTATGAGGAGTTGTGGC
CCGTTGTCAGGCAACGTGGCGTGGTGTGCACTGTGTTTGCTGACGCAACCCCCACTGGTTGGGGCATTGC
CACCACCTGTCAGCTCCTTTCCGGGACTTTCGCTTTCCCCCTCCCTATTGCCACGGCGGAACTCATCGCC
GCCTGCCTTGCCCGCTGCTGGACAGGGGCTCGGCTGTTGGGCACTGACAATTCCGTGGTGTTGTCGGGGA
AATCATCGTCCTTTCCTTGGCTGCTCGCCTATGTTGCCACCTGGATTCTGCGCGGGACGTCCTTCTGCTA
CGTCCCTTCGGCCCTCAATCCAGCGGACCTTCCTTCCCGCGGCCTGCTGCCGGCTCTGCGGCCTCTTCCG
CGTCTTCGCCTTCGCCCTCAGACGAGTCGGATCTCCCTTTGGGCCGCCTCCCCGCATCGATACCGAGCGC
TGCTCGAGAGATCTACGGGTGGCATCCCTGTGACCCCTCCCCAGTGCCTCTCCTGGCCCTGGAAGTTGCC
ACTCCAGTGCCCACCAGCCTTGTCCTAATAAAATTAAGTTGCATCATTTTGTCTGACTAGGTGTCCTTCT
ATAATATTATGGGGTGGAGGGGGGTGGTATGGAGCAAGGGGCAAGTTGGGAAGACAACCTGTAGGGCCTG
CGGGGTCTATTGGGAACCAAGCTGGAGTGCAGTGGCACAATCTTGGCTCACTGCAATCTCCGCCTCCTGG
GTTCAAGCGATTCTCCTGCCTCAGCCTCCCGAGTTGTTGGGATTCCAGGCATGCATGACCAGGCTCAGCT
AATTTTTGTTTTTTTGGTAGAGACGGGGTTTCACCATATTGGCCAGGCTGGTCTCCAACTCCTAATCTCA
GGTGATCTACCCACCTTGGCCTCCCAAATTGCTGGGATTACAGGCGTGAACCACTGCTCCCTTCCCTGTC
CTTCTGATTTTGTAGGTAACCACGTGCGGACCGAGCGGCCGCAGGAACCCCTAGTGATGGAGTTGGCCAC
TCCCTCTCTGCGCGCTCGCTCGCTCACTGAGGCCGGGCGACCAAAGGTCGCCCGACGCCCGGGCTTTGCC
CGGGCGGCCTCAGTGAGCGAGCGAGCGCGCAGCTGCCTGCAGGGGCGCCTGATGCGGTATTTTCTCCTTA
CGCATCTGTGCGGTATTTCACACCGCATA
[95 nt withheld, positions 4300-4394]
T
[46 nt withheld, positions 4396-4441]
C
[141 nt withheld, positions 4443-4583]
CCTTTGACGTTGGAGTCCACGTTCTTT
[37 nt withheld, positions 4611-4647]
ACTCTATCTCGGGCTATTCTTTTGATTTATAAGGGATTTTGCCGATTTCGGTCTATTGGTTAAAAAATGA
GCTGATTTAACAAAAATTTAACGCGAATTTTAACAAAATATTAACGTTTACAATTTTATGGTGCACTCTC
AGTACAATCTGCTCTGATGCCGCATAGTTAAGCCAGCCCCGACACCCGCCAACACCCGCTGACGCGCCCT
GACGGGCTTGTCTGCTCCCGGCATCCGCTTACAGACAAGCTGTGACCGTCTCCGGGAGCTGCATGTGTCA
GAGGTTTTCACCGTCATCACCGAAACGCGCGAGACGAAAGGGCCTCGTGATACGCCTATTTTTATAGGTT
AATGTCATGATAATAATGGTTTCTTAGACGTCAGGTGGCACTTTTCGGGGAAATGTGCGCGGAACCCCTA
TTTGTTTATTTTTCTAAATACATTCAAATATGTATCCGCTCATGAGACAATAACCCTGATAAATGCTTCA
ATAATATTGAAAAAGGAAGAGTATGAGTATTCAACATTTCCGTGTCGCCCTTATTCCCTTTTTTGCGGCA
TTTTGCCTTCCTGTTTTTGCTCACCCAGAAACGCTGGTGAAAGTAAAAGATGCTGAAGATCAGTTGGGTG
CACGAGTGGGTTACATCGAACTGGATCTCAACAGCGGTAAGATCCTTGAGAGTTTTCGCCCCGAAGAACG
TTTTCCAATGATGAGCACTTTTAAAGTTCTGCTATGTGGCGCGGTATTATCCCGTATTGACGCCGGGCAA
GAGCAACTCGGTCGCCGCATACACTATTCTCAGAATGACTTGGTTGAGTACTCACCAGTCACAGAAAAGC
ATCTTACGGATGGCATGACAGTAAGAGAATTATGCAGTGCTGCCATAACCATGAGTGATAACACTGCGGC
CAACTTACTTCTGACAACGATCGGAGGACCGAAGGAGCTAACCGCTTTTTTGCACAACATGGGGGATCAT
GTAACTCGCCTTGATCGTTGGGAACCGGAGCTGAATGAAGCCATACCAAACGACGAGCGTGACACCACGA
TGCCTGTAGCAATGGCAACAACGTTGCGCAAACTATTAACTGGCGAACTACTTACTCTAGCTTCCCGGCA
ACAATTAATAGACTGGATGGAGGCGGATAAAGTTGCAGGACCACTTCTGCGCTCGGCCCTTCCGGCTGGC
TGGTTTATTGCTGATAAATCTGGAGCCGGTGAGCGTGGGTCTCGCGGTATCATTGCAGCACTGGGGCCAG
ATGGTAAGCCCTCCCGTATCGTAGTTATCTACACGACGGGGAGTCAGGCAACTATGGATGAACGAAATAG
ACAGATCGCTGAGATAGGTGCCTCACTGATTAAGCATTGGTAACTGTCAGACCAAGTTTACTCATATATA
CTTTAGATTGATTTAAAACTTCATTTTTAATTTAAAAGGATCTAGGTGAAGATCCTTTTTGATAATCTCA
TGACCAAAATCCCTTAACGTGAGTTTTCGTTCCACTGAGCGTCAGACCCCGTAGAAAAGATCAAAGGATC
TTCTTGAGATCCTTTTTTTCTGCGCGTAATCTGCTGCTTGCAAACAAAAAAACCACCGCTACCAGCGGTG
GTTTGTTTGCCGGATCAAGAGCTACCAACTCTTTTTCCGAAGGTAACTGGCTTCAGCAGAGCGCAGATAC
CAAATACTGTTCTTCTAGTGTAGCCGTAGTTAGGCCACCACTTCAAGAACTCTGTAGCACCGCCTACATA
CCTCGCTCTGCTAATCCTGTTACCAGTGGCTGCTGCCAGTGGCGATAAGTCGTGTCTTACCGGGTTGGAC
TCAAGACGATAGTTACCGGATAAGGCGCAGCGGTCGGGCTGAACGGGGGGTTCGTGCACACAGCCCAGCT
TGGAGCGAACGACCTACACCGAACTGAGATACCTACAGCGTGAGCTATGAGAAAGCGCCACGCTTCCCGA
AGGGAGAAAGGCGGACAGGTATCCGGTAAGCGGCAGGGTCGGAACAGGAGAGCGCACGAGGGAGCTTCCA
GGGGGAAACGCCTGGTATCTTTATAGTCCTGTCGGGTTTCGCCACCTCTGACTTGAGCGTCGATTTTTGT
GATGCTCGTCAGGGGGGCGGAGCCTATGGAAAAACGCCAGCAACGCGGCCTTTTTACGGTTCCTGGCCTT
TTGCTGGCCTTTTGCTCACATGT
